Addgene plasmid #114578: pTUB:FLuc
Purpose: Constitutive expression of firefly luciferase in T. gondii using the alpha tubulin promoter; floxed pyrimethamine selectable marker; UPRT locus flanking sequence to direct integration
Depositing lab: David Sibley. Depositing organization: Washington University in Saint Louis.
Backbone
  Vector backbone: pUC19
  Backbone size w/o insert (bp): 9157
  Total vector size (bp): 10789
  Modifications to backbone: contains 608bp alpha tubulin promoter from T. gondii; includes a floxed pyrimethamine selectable marker
  Vector type: Cre/Lox, Luciferase
  Selectable markers: pyrimethamine
Growth in bacteria
  Bacterial resistance: Ampicillin, 100 μg/mL
  Growth temperature: 37°C
  Growth strain: DH5alpha
  Copy number: High Copy
Gene/Insert
  Gene/Insert name: Firefly Luciferase (alt name: FLuc)
  Promoter: alpha tubulin T. gondii
  Cloning method: Gibson Cloning
  Sequencing primers: 5′ gagaacaagcactcgttcgcc
Terms and licenses: Academic/Nonprofit Terms; Industry Terms: Not Available to Industry
How to cite: pTUB:FLuc was a gift from David Sibley (Addgene plasmid # 114578 ; http://n2t.net/addgene:114578 ; RRID:Addgene_114578)
