[The description below was written by a language model from this plasmid's Addgene catalogue record and pLannotate feature annotations shown in this document.]
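Description:
pTUB:FLuc is a pUC19-based integration plasmid of about 10.8 kb for constitutive expression of firefly luciferase in the apicomplexan parasite Toxoplasma gondii. In E. coli it is maintained as a high-copy plasmid through the ColE1/pUC origin and selected with ampicillin via the bla (AmpR) gene. Remnants of lacZα, bom and rop, together with an attB4 Gateway site, are annotated in the backbone but have no stated role in the design.

The parasite cassette is bracketed by fragments of the T. gondii uracil phosphoribosyltransferase (UPRT) gene, which serve as homology arms to direct integration into the UPRT locus. Between these arms lie two units. The first is a selectable marker built on the T. gondii bifunctional dihydrofolate reductase–thymidylate synthase coding sequence, which the record describes as conferring pyrimethamine selection. It is flanked by two loxP sites, so Cre recombinase can excise the marker after a stable line is obtained, allowing it to be removed or reused. The regulatory sequences driving this marker are not annotated. The second unit is the firefly luciferase coding sequence, placed downstream of a 608 bp T. gondii alpha tubulin promoter according to the catalogue entry. That promoter and any 3′ untranslated region are not picked up in the feature tables.

The depositor and repository-sequenced records give the same feature layout and differ by a single nucleotide in length. The construct is suited to generating bioluminescent parasite strains with a single defined insertion, giving a luciferase readout of the engineered parasites.
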