Features (pLannotate 1.2.2; 16 found; start..end, strand, type, name):
     17..174     +  CDS            lacZα (fragment): LacZα fragment of β-galactosidase; lacZ fragment
    180..279     -  misc_feature   bom (fragment): basis of mobility region from pBR322
    381..416     -  CDS            rop (fragment): Rop protein, which maintains plasmids at low copy number; rop
    511..615     +  promoter       AmpR promoter: bla
    616..1476    +  CDS            AmpR: β-lactamase; bla; confers resistance to ampicillin, carbenicillin, and related antibiotics
   1647..2235    +  rep_origin     ori: high-copy-number ColE1/pMB1/pBR322/pUC origin of replication
   2417..2437    +  protein_bind   attB4: mutant version of attB; core recombination site for the Gateway® BP reaction BP Clonase™
   3114..3191    +  CDS            uprt (fragment): UPP_TOXGO - Experimental evidence at protein level: Swiss-Prot protein existence level 1. Catalyzes the conversion of uracil and 5-phospho-alpha-D- ribose 1-diphosphate (PRPP) to UMP and diphosphate. From Toxoplasma gondii.
   3192..3210    +  misc_feature   MCS (fragment): pUC18/19 multiple cloning site
   3211..3244    +  protein_bind   loxP: Cre-mediated recombination occurs in the 8-bp core sequence (GCATACAT). Cre recombinase
   4236..6065    +  CDS            DRTS_TOXGO: Experimental evidence at protein level: Swiss-Prot protein existence level 1. Bifunctional enzyme. Involved in de novo dTMP biosynthesis. Key enzyme in folate metabolism. Catalyzes an essential reaction for de novo glycine and purine synthesis, DNA precursor synthesis, and for the conversion of dUMP to dTMP (By similarity). From Toxoplasma gondii.
   6076..6109    +  protein_bind   loxP: Cre-mediated recombination occurs in the 8-bp core sequence (GCATACAT). Cre recombinase
   7754..9395    +  CDS            luciferase (fragment): firefly luciferase; luc
   9883..9902    +  misc_feature   MCS (fragment): pUC18/19 multiple cloning site
   9905..9997    +  CDS            uprt (fragment): UPP_TOXGO - Experimental evidence at protein level: Swiss-Prot protein existence level 1. Catalyzes the conversion of uracil and 5-phospho-alpha-D- ribose 1-diphosphate (PRPP) to UMP and diphosphate. From Toxoplasma gondii.
  10556..10777   +  CDS            uprt (fragment): UPP_TOXGO - Experimental evidence at protein level: Swiss-Prot protein existence level 1. Catalyzes the conversion of uracil and 5-phospho-alpha-D- ribose 1-diphosphate (PRPP) to UMP and diphosphate. From Toxoplasma gondii.
>Addgene plasmid #114578 | pTUB:FLuc | depositor full sequence | sequence record 216261 | pTUB:FLuc sequence 10789 bps
TTATACATAGTTGATAATTCACTGGCCGTCGTTTTACAACGTCGTGACTGGGAAAACCCTGGCGTTACCC
AACTTAATCGCCTTGCAGCACATCCCCCTTTCGCCAGCTGGCGTAATAGCGAAGAGGCCCGCACCGATCG
CCCTTCCCAACAGTTGCGCAGCCTGAATGGCGAATGGCGCCTGATGCGGTATTTTCTCCTTACGCATCTG
TGCGGTATTTCACACCGCATATGGTGCACTCTCAGTGCAATCTGCTCTGATGCCGCATAGTTAAGCCAGC
CCCGACACCCGCCAACACCCGCTGACGCGCCCTGACGGGCTTGTCTGCTCCCGGCATCCGCTTACAGACA
AGCTGTGACCGTCTCCGGGAGCTGCATGTGTCAGAGGTTTTCACCGTCATCACCGAAACGCGCGAGACGA
AAGGGCCTCGTGATACGCCTATTTTTATAGGTTAATGTCATGATAATAATGGTTTCTTAGACGTCAGGTG
GCACTTTTCGGGGAAATGTGCGCGGAACCCCTATTTGTTTATTTTTCTAAATACATTCAAATATGTATCC
GCTCATGAGACAATAACCCTGATAAATGCTTCAATAATATTGAAAAAGGAAGAGTATGAGTATTCAACAT
TTCCGTGTCGCCCTTATTCCCTTTTTTGCGGCATTTTGCCTTCCTGTTTTTGCTCACCCAGAAACGCTGG
TGAAAGTAAAAGATGCTGAAGATCAGTTGGGTGCACGAGTGGGTTACATCGAACTGGATCTCAACAGCGG
TAAGATCCTTGAGAGTTTTCGCCCCGAAGAACGTTTTCCAATGATGAGCACTTTTAAAGTTCTGCTATGT
GGCGCGGTATTATCCCGTATTGACGCCGGGCAAGAGCAACTCGGTCGCCGCATACACTATTCTCAGAATG
ACTTGGTTGAGTACTCACCAGTCACAGAAAAGCATCTTACGGATGGCATGACAGTAAGAGAATTATGCAG
TGCTGCCATAACCATGAGTGATAACACTGCGGCCAACTTACTTCTGACAACGATCGGAGGACCGAAGGAG
CTAACCGCTTTTTTGCACAACATGGGGGATCATGTAACTCGCCTTGATCGTTGGGAACCGGAGCTGAATG
AAGCCATACCAAACGACGAGCGTGACACCACGATGCCTGTAGCAATGGCAACAACGTTGCGCAAACTATT
AACTGGCGAACTACTTACTCTAGCTTCCCGGCAACAATTAATAGACTGGATGGAGGCGGATAAAGTTGCA
GGACCACTTCTGCGCTCGGCCCTTCCGGCTGGCTGGTTTATTGCTGATAAATCTGGAGCCGGTGAGCGTG
GGTCTCGCGGTATCATTGCAGCACTGGGGTCAGATGGTAAGCCCTCCCGTATCGTAGTTATCTACACGAC
GGGGAGTCAGGCAACTATGGATGAACGAAATAGACAGATCGCTGAGATAGGTGCCTCACTGATTAAGCAT
TGGTAACTGTCAGACCAAGTTTACTCATATATACTTTAGATTGATTTAAAACTTCATTTTTAATTTAAAA
GGATCTAGGTGAAGATCCTTTTTGATAATCTCATGACCAAAATCCCTTAACGTGAGTTTTCGTTCCACTG
AGCGTCAGACCCCGTAGAAAAGATCAAAGGATCTTCTTGAGATCCTTTTTTTCTGCGCGTAATCTGCTGC
TTGCAAACAAAAAAACCACCGCTACCAGCGGTGGTTTGTTTGCCGGATCAAGAGCTACCAACTCTTTTTC
CGAAGGTAACTGGCTTCAGCAGAGCGCAGATACCAAATACTGTTCTTCTAGTGTAGCCGTAGTTAGGCCA
CCACTTCAAGAACTCTGTAGCACCGCCTACATACCTCGCTCTGCTAATCCTGTTACCAGTGGCTGCTGCC
AGTGGCGATAAGTCGTGTCTTACCGGGTTGGACTCAAGACGATAGTTACCGGATAAGGCGCAGCGGTCGG
GCTGAACGGGGGGTTCGTGCACACAGCCCAGCTTGGAGCGAACGACCTACACCGAACTGAGATACCTACA
GCGTGAGCTATGAGAAAGCGCCACGCTTCCCGAAGGGAGAAAGGCGGACAGGTATCCGGTAAGCGGCAGG
GTCGGAACAGGAGAGCGCACGAGGGAGCTTCCAGGGGGAAACGCCTGGTATCTTTATAGTCCTGTCGGGT
TTCGCCACCTCTGACTTGAGCGTCGATTTTTGTGATGCTCGTCAGGGGGGCGGAGCCTATGGAAAAACGC
CAGCAACGCGGCCTTTTTACGGTTCCTGGTCTTTTGCTGGCCTTTTGCTCACATGTTCTTTCCTGCGTTA
TCCCCTGATTCTGTGGATAACCGTATTACCGCCTTTGAGTGAGCTGATACCAGCGGATAACAATTTCACA
CAGGAAACAGCTATGACCATGATTACGCCAAGCTATCAACTTTGTATAGAAAAGTTGAGCTACTCCTGTG
TCTGAGTGGGAATTAGGTCTCCCGTATGTTTTCCATCTCTGCCCCGTCTATATCCCCTGTTTGTCTCCTT
CAGTCTTCTACGCCGACCGCCTGATTCGCCTCCTCATCGAAGAAGCTTTGAACGGTGAGTCTCAAGTCTC
AAAAGCAGATCCGCTTCTCTTGTACTGCTAGCATGAGTCTGAAAATGTAGGCAACGCCTAAAAAGCGGTG
CATGACCCACTTCAGTCTACGTCAAAAACACGCCGCTTTTTTGGAGAGATGGAGTTAATCGGTTTGCTGA
GAAACTGTACAATTTATTTAATTCGAGACTTGGATTGTTTGACATGGCAGGAAGGGTCTGAGCGTGCAGC
TGATGCAGGCAGACTCTAGTGAGTGTCCCAACGTCGCAAGTAACTGCTGGAAGCATGCAGCCATATACGA
AACTCCGAGGAGTAAATTGTGTTCTTCTGTCGGTGTCTCACATGTGTTTTCTGTTTCGAGGGTCAACATG
TTTACATATGTAGATATGAGTTTGAACGCGTGTATCCCGCTTCATACGTACGTCTGTCTCTGATTGCCTT
CTTCACTTCTTCATGTCTATCAACATGTTACTGCGTTTGCGGATGCGGAGTTCTAGACTTTCAACTGACG
TCGGGTGCCTACGTTCTTCTACATTTTACTGCAGAACTGCCGTTCGAAAAGAAGGAAGTGACAACCCCTC
TGGATGTGTCATACCATGGAGTTTCCTTCTATTCCAAGATCGAATTCGAGCTCGGTACCCATAACTTCGT
ATAGCATACATTATACGAAGTTATAAGCTTCGCCAGGCTGTAAATCCCGTGAGTCGTCCTCACAAATCAT
CAAGCAGGTGTCCTCAGGGAGACTGCCTGACTGAGTTATGCTAATTCCTTTCTACTTTGGCGTGGTCACG
GGCGCGCCGGATCCTTAATTAAGTCTAGCATGTCATTCGATTTTCACCCCCCGCGTAGTTCCTGTGTGTC
ATTCGTTGTCGAGACAACTCTGTCCCGCCCCGGTGCTGTTCCATATGCGTGACTTTCCCGCAATTTTTTC
AGACTTTCAGGAAAGACAGGCTCCGGAACGATCTCGTCCATGACTGGTAAATCCACGACACCGCAATGGC
CCCCAGCACCTCTATCTCTCGTGCCAGGGGACTAACGTTGTATGCGTCTGCGTCTTGTCTTTTTGCATTC
GCTTTCCAAAAAAGAGAGCCATCCGTTCCCCCGCACATTCAACGCCGCGAGTGCGGTTTTTGTCTTTTTT
GAGTGGTAGGACGCTTTTCATGCGCGAACTACGTGGACATTAAGTTCCATTCTCTTTTTCGACAGCACGA
AACCTTGCATTCAAACCCGCCCGCGGAAGATCCGATCTTGCTGCTGTTCGCAGTCCCAGTAGCGTCCTGT
CGGCCGCGCCGTCTCTGTTGGTGGGCAGCCGCTACACCTGTTATCTGACTGCCGTGCGCGAAAATGACGC
CATTTTTGGGAAAATCGGGGAACTTCATTCTTTAAAAGTATGCGGAGGTTTCCTTTTTCTTCTGTTCGTT
TCTTTTTCTCGGGTTTGATAACCGTGTTCGATGTAAGCACTTTCCGTCTCTCCTCCGTGCTTTGTTCGAC
ATCGAGACCAGGTGTGCAGATCCTTCGCTTGTCGATCCGGAGACGCGTGTCTCGTAGAACCTTTTCATTT
TACCACACGGCAGTGCGGAGCACTGCTCTGAGTGCAGCAGGGACGGGTGAAGTTTCGCTTTAGTAGTGCG
TTTCTGCTCTACGGGGCGTTGTCGTGTCTGGGAAGATGCAGAAACCGGTGTGTCTGGTCGTCGCGATGAC
CCCCAAGAGGGGCATCGGCATCAACAACGGCCTCCCGTGGCCCCACTTGACCACAGATTTCAAACACTTT
CGTCGTGTGACAAAAACGACGCCCGAAGAAGCCAGTCGCCTGAACGGGTGGCTTCCCAGGAAATTTGCAA
AGACGGGCGACTCTGGACTTCCCTCTCCATCAGTCGGCAAGAGATTCAACGCCGTTGTCATGGGACGGAA
AAACTGGGAAAGCATGCCTCGAAAGTTTAGACCCCTCGTGGACAGATTGAACATCGTCGTTTCCTCTTCC
CTCAAAGAAGAAGACATTGCGGCGGAGAAGCCTCAAGCTGAAGGCCAGCAGCGCGTCCGAGTCTGTGCTT
CACTCCCAGCAGCTCTCAGCCTTCTGGAGGAAGAGTACAAGGATTCTGTCGACCAGATTTTTGTCGTGGG
AGGAGCGGGACTGTACGAGGCAGCGCTGTCTCTGGGCGTTGCCTCTCACCTGTACATCACGCGTGTAGCC
CGCGAGTTTCCGTGCGACGTTTTCTTCCCTGCGTTCCCCGGAGATGACATTCTTTCAAACAAATCAACTG
CTGCGCAGGCTGCAGCTCCTGCCGAGTCTGTGTTCGTTCCCTTTTGTCCGGAGCTCGGAAGAGAGAAGGA
CAATGAAGCGACGTATCGACCCATCTTCATTTCCAAGACCTTCTCAGACAACGGGGTACCCTACGACTTT
GTGGTTCTCGAGAAGAGAAGGAAGACTGACGACGCAGCCACTGCGGAACCGAGCAACGCAATGAGCTCCT
TGACGTCCACGAGGGAGACAACTCCCGTGCACGGGTTGCAGGCTCCTTCTTCGGCCGCAGCCATTGCCCC
GGTGTTGGCGTGGATGGACGAAGAAGACCGGAAAAAACGCGAGCAAAAGGAACTGATTCGGGCCGTTCCG
CATGTTCACTTTAGAGGCCATGAAGAATTCCAGTACCTTGATCTCATTGCCGACATTATTAACAATGGAA
GGACAATGGATGACCGAACGGGCGTTGGTGTCATCTCCAAATTCGGCTGCACTATGCGCTACTCGCTGGA
TCAGGCCTTTCCACTTCTCACCACAAAGCGTGTGTTCTGGAAAGGGGTCCTCGAAGAGTTGCTGTGGTTC
ATTCGCGGCGACACGAACGCAAACCATCTTTCTGAGAAGGGCGTGAAGATCTGGGACAAGAATGTGACAC
GCGAGTTCCTCGATTCGCGCAATCTCCCCCACCGAGAGGTCGGAGACATCGGCCCGGGCTACGGCTTCCA
GTGGAGACACTTCGGCGCGGCATACAAAGACATGCACACAGACTACACAGGGCAGGGCGTCGACCAGCTG
AAGAATGTGATCCAGATGCTGAGAACGAATCCAACAGATCGTCGCATGCTCATGACTGCCTGGAATCCTG
CAGCGCTGGACGAAATGGCGCTGCCGCCTTGTCACTTGTTGTGCCAGTTCTACGTGAACGACCAGAAGGA
GCTGTCGTGCATCATGTATCAGCGGTCGTGCGATGTCGGCCTCGGCGTCCCCTTCAACATCGCTTCCTAT
TCGCTTTTGACGCTCATGGTTGCACACGTCTGCAACCTAAAACCTAAGGAGTTCATTCACTTCATGGGGA
ACACGCATGTCTACACGAACCATGTCGAGGCTTTAAAAGAGCAGCTGCGGAGAGAACCGAGACCGTTCCC
CATTGTGAACATCCTCAACAAGGAACGCATCAAGGAAATCGACGATTTCACCGCCGAGGATTTTGAGGTC
GTGGGCTACGTCCCGCACGGACGAATCCAGATGGAGATGGCTGTCTAAGCTGAGCATAACTTCGTATAGC
ATACATTATACGAAGTTATCGGAAATACAGAAGCTGCCCGTCTCTCGTTTTCCTCTCTTTTCGGAGGGAT
CAGGGAGAGTGCCTCGGGTCGGAGAGAGCTGACGAGGGGGTGCCAGAGACCCCTGTGTCCTTTATCGAAG
AAAAGGGATGACTCTTCATGTGGCATTTCACACAGTCTCACCTCGCCTTGTTTTCTTTTTGTCAATCAGA
ACGAAAGCGAGTTGCGGGTGACGCAGATGTGCGTGTATCCACTCGTGAATGCGTTATCGTTCTGTATGCC
GCTAGAGTGCTGGACTGTTGCTGTCTGCCCACGACAGCAGACAACTTTCCTTCTATGCACTTGCAGGATG
GTGCAGCGCAAACGACGGAGAGAAAGGAGCACCCTCTCAGTTTCCCTACGATGTGCTGTCAGTTTCGACT
CTTCACCGCGAACGATTGGCGATACGTCTCTGTTGACTTGTTAGGCTCCGACCACGAAGCTCCCTTAACT
AAATAAGCCGCGACACCTAAGTGTACACCATTTGCAGATCGATAATCTGCGACCGCTGAATCCGTCCAGA
TCAGTAAAACCGCACCACCTAAGTGTAAACCTTGTTTAGGTCGATAAAATGCTACCAACCCCCACCCACA
ATCGAGCCTTGAGCGTTTCTGCGCACGCGTTGGCCTACGTGACTTGCTGATGCCTGCCTCTGGCCATTCA
TGCCAGTCAGTGCGCATAAAAATGTGGACACAGTCGGTTGACAAGTGTTCTGGCAGGCTACAGTGACACG
GGGAAATCGTTTCTGAGAGAGCACCAAAACCTTTTAGCTGTCACCATCTTCTTCGCTTGCTACGTTGTCT
GATTTGTCGTTTTTCCTCTCGGTGTGAAGCGTTTTTCGTAACGTCAATCGACCCAGGACACTGCTTCCAG
CTGTCTGTGCCGTCCTGTCGTGACCAGTTTGTCGCCGCGACTTTATGAGCTTTTTCCTGTTGAGAAAGCG
GTTCGGCGGCCGCCACGTGACATGCGGGAGAAGAAAACGTGACCGAACAAATCAACTGGTGAGAAGAGTG
TGTTTTCGTTTAATTCGTCACAGACCACGAAAAACGAACCATCGAAGACGATCACTGCGTCCGCGTGCAT
CTGGATGGATGACCCACATCTGTTGCAGCCGTCGCAGACATGCATGTCCCGCGTTCGTGAAATTCTCTGC
ATCAGCGGAGTGATCAGGAATCATCGTCTCAGCGGGATGACGTTGCGGAGCAGGCCGGCTCGCGGTGGGC
AGTCAGATGCCGAAGGCGTAACTCAGGACGGCTTGCGCTCATCGCAGAACAGGGGTGGTGCCTGCATTGG
GTGCGGTTGGTGATCCTGGTTGGACCGGTGGAGATGCGCGCGCACGAAGGGGATGTGTCAGAAACATTTT
GTTTGTTCTCTGTGAACTTTTAGATGTGTTAAAGGCGGCGAATATTAGCAGAGAGTCCTCCTTGTTGGAT
TCTCTCTTGAATTTCGCCCTTTCCTTCTCTTTGCGAGTCTCGTAGAGAACAAGCACTCGTTCGCCGTCCC
TGACGACGCAACCCGCGCAGAAGACATCCACCAAACGGTGTTACACAATCACCTTGTGTGAAGTTCTTGC
GGAAAACTACTCGTTGGCATTTTTTCTTGAATTCCCTTTTAGATCTGGCAAAAATGGAAGACGCCAAAAA
CATAAAGAAAGGCCCGGCGCCATTCTATCCTCTAGAGGATGGAACCGCTGGAGAGCAACTGCATAAGGCT
ATGAAGAGATACGCCCTGGTTCCTGGAACAATTGCTTTTACAGATGCACATATCGAGGTGAACATCACGT
ACGCGGAATACTTCGAAATGTCCGTTCGGTTGGCAGAAGCTATGAAACGATATGGGCTGAATACAAATCA
CAGAATCGTCGTATGCAGTGAAAACTCTCTTCAATTCTTTATGCCGGTGTTGGGCGCGTTATTTATCGGA
GTTGCAGTTGCGCCCGCGAACGACATTTATAATGAACGTGAATTGCTCAACAGTATGAACATTTCGCAGC
CTACCGTAGTGTTTGTTTCCAAAAAGGGGTTGCAAAAAATTTTGAACGTGCAAAAAAAATTACCAATAAT
CCAGAAAATTATTATCATGGATTCTAAAACGGATTACCAGGGATTTCAGTCGATGTACACGTTCGTCACA
TCTCATCTACCTCCCGGTTTTAATGAATACGATTTTGTACCAGAGTCCTTTGATCGTGACAAAACAATTG
CACTGATAATGAATTCCTCTGGATCTACTGGGTTACCTAAGGGTGTGGCCCTTCCGCATAGAACTGCCTG
CGTCAGATTCTCGCATGCCAGAGATCCTATTTTTGGCAATCAAATCATTCCGGATACTGCGATTTTAAGT
GTTGTTCCATTCCATCACGGTTTTGGAATGTTTACTACACTCGGATATTTGATATGTGGATTTCGAGTCG
TCTTAATGTATAGATTTGAAGAAGAGCTGTTTTTACGATCCCTTCAGGATTACAAAATTCAAAGTGCGTT
GCTAGTACCAACCCTATTTTCATTCTTCGCCAAAAGCACTCTGATTGACAAATACGATTTATCTAATTTA
CACGAAATTGCTTCTGGGGGCGCACCTCTTTCGAAAGAAGTCGGGGAAGCGGTTGCAAAACGCTTCCATC
TTCCAGGGATACGACAAGGATATGGGCTCACTGAGACTACATCAGCTATTCTGATTACACCCGAGGGGGA
TGATAAACCGGGCGCGGTCGGTAAAGTTGTTCCATTTTTTGAAGCGAAGGTTGTGGATCTGGATACCGGG
AAAACGCTGGGCGTTAATCAGAGAGGCGAATTATGTGTCAGAGGACCTATGATTATGTCCGGTTATGTAA
ACAATCCGGAAGCGACCAACGCCTTGATTGACAAGGATGGATGGCTACATTCTGGAGACATAGCTTACTG
GGACGAAGACGAACACTTCTTCATAGTTGACCGCTTGAAGTCTTTAATTAAATACAAAGGATATCAGGTG
GCCCCCGCTGAATTGGAATCGATATTGTTACAACACCCCAACATCTTCGACGCGGGCGTGGCAGGTCTTC
CCGACGATGACGCCGGTGAACTTCCCGCCGCCGTTGTTGTTTTGGAGCACGGAAAGACGATGACGGAAAA
AGAGATCGTGGATTACGTCGCCAGTCAAGTAACAACCGCGAAAAAGTTGCGCGGAGGAGTTGTGTTTGTG
GACGAAGTACCGAAAGGTCTTACCGGAAAACTCGACGCAAGAAAAATCAGAGAGATCCTCATAAAGGCCA
AGAAGGGCGGAAAGTAACTGCAGCCCACAGAAGCTGCCCGTCTCTCGTTTTCCTCTCTTTTCGGAGGGAT
CAGGGAGAGTGCCTCGGGTCGGAGAGAGCTGACGAGGGGGTGCCAGAGACCCCTGTGTCCTTTATCGAAG
AAAAGGGATGACTCTTCATGTGGCATTTCACACAGTCTCACCTCGCCTTGTTTTCTTTTTGTCAATCAGA
ACGAAAGCGAGTTGCGGGTGACGCAGATGTGCGTGTATCCACTCGTGAATGCGTTATCGTTCTGTATGCC
GCTAGAGTGCTGGACTGTTGCTGTCTGCCCACGACAGCAGACAACTTTCCTTCTATGCACTTGCAGGATG
GTGCAGCGCAAACGACGGAGAGAAAGGAGCACCCTCTCAGTTTCCCTACGATGTGCTGTCAGTTTCGACT
CTTCACCGCGAACGATTGGCGATACGTCTCTGTTGACTTGTTAGGCTCCGACCACGAAGCTCCCTTAACT
AGATAAGCCGCGTCTAGAGTCGACCTGCAGGCGCGAGTCGATGGAAAGCGGCTTGCGGGCAGTTTGCCGC
GGCTGCCGCATCGGGAAAATCCTCATCCAGAGAGACGAAACAACTGCGGAGCCTAAGGTACGGACTTGTT
TGCGTTCTCGCTACCTGGGGACCACAGACATCAGGTGTCTTCGAGTGCAGCTGTCGCTGGAATTTCCCCT
CCTGTCGTTCACCGCGAGAAAAAGCTAAGGAAGAGGGAGAAGGTGAAGAGCGATAGGCAACCCAAGAGGC
TGCTGTCCACTTTGTTACACTAAAACAGATTGGAGTATAAGAAGCACAACTTGGCCTGAAACACAGAACA
GAGCGGAGAGACTACGCAGTTGTGTCTGTGGAGGAAGAGCACAATTCTGTTGTGACGGGAAGGAAGAAGA
GAGAGGGACTCGTAGGTCAGCCGGAAGGGAAGGCAGGTCGTGGAAACTATGGAGGCAAGAGGAAAGAATT
GCTGCGCTCTGACTCACTGCACGTGTTTTCCTTACCCATTGCCTCCCATTTTCTGACACGGATGATATTC
ATCGCTGAACTTGACAGTTGGTTGTGGCTGTTTGTTGCTGGTTTGCGTGGCCAAGACCGCCGTGGGCGCC
CCTCTGCTCTTGTCCGCTGCACCTGCTTCCTCCGCCCTTGATGTTTGCTCTGTTCCAGCTGATCTACGAG
AAGCTGCCTGCCGACATTAGAGATCGCTGGGTGATGCTGCTCGATCCGATGTGCGCGACGGCGGGCAGTG
TGTGCAAAGCGATCGAGGTCCTCCTGAGGCTCGGCGTGAAGGAAGAGAGAATCATTTTCGTCAACATTTT
GGCTGCTCCCCAAGGCATTGAACGTGTTTTCAAGGAATACCCGAAAGTCCGCATGGTCACTGCTGCGTAA
GCAACTTTA
