Features (pLannotate 1.2.2; 16 found; start..end, strand, type, name):
     17..174     +  CDS            lacZα (fragment): LacZα fragment of β-galactosidase; lacZ fragment
    180..279     -  misc_feature   bom (fragment): basis of mobility region from pBR322
    381..416     -  CDS            rop (fragment): Rop protein, which maintains plasmids at low copy number; rop
    511..615     +  promoter       AmpR promoter: bla
    616..1476    +  CDS            AmpR: β-lactamase; bla; confers resistance to ampicillin, carbenicillin, and related antibiotics
   1647..2235    +  rep_origin     ori: high-copy-number ColE1/pMB1/pBR322/pUC origin of replication
   2417..2437    +  protein_bind   attB4: mutant version of attB; core recombination site for the Gateway® BP reaction BP Clonase™
   3114..3191    +  CDS            uprt (fragment): UPP_TOXGO - Experimental evidence at protein level: Swiss-Prot protein existence level 1. Catalyzes the conversion of uracil and 5-phospho-alpha-D- ribose 1-diphosphate (PRPP) to UMP and diphosphate. From Toxoplasma gondii.
   3192..3210    +  misc_feature   MCS (fragment): pUC18/19 multiple cloning site
   3211..3244    +  protein_bind   loxP: Cre-mediated recombination occurs in the 8-bp core sequence (GCATACAT). Cre recombinase
   4236..6065    +  CDS            DRTS_TOXGO: Experimental evidence at protein level: Swiss-Prot protein existence level 1. Bifunctional enzyme. Involved in de novo dTMP biosynthesis. Key enzyme in folate metabolism. Catalyzes an essential reaction for de novo glycine and purine synthesis, DNA precursor synthesis, and for the conversion of dUMP to dTMP (By similarity). From Toxoplasma gondii.
   6076..6109    +  protein_bind   loxP: Cre-mediated recombination occurs in the 8-bp core sequence (GCATACAT). Cre recombinase
   7755..9396    +  CDS            luciferase (fragment): firefly luciferase; luc
   9884..9903    +  misc_feature   MCS (fragment): pUC18/19 multiple cloning site
   9906..9998    +  CDS            uprt (fragment): UPP_TOXGO - Experimental evidence at protein level: Swiss-Prot protein existence level 1. Catalyzes the conversion of uracil and 5-phospho-alpha-D- ribose 1-diphosphate (PRPP) to UMP and diphosphate. From Toxoplasma gondii.
  10557..10778   +  CDS            uprt (fragment): UPP_TOXGO - Experimental evidence at protein level: Swiss-Prot protein existence level 1. Catalyzes the conversion of uracil and 5-phospho-alpha-D- ribose 1-diphosphate (PRPP) to UMP and diphosphate. From Toxoplasma gondii.
>Addgene plasmid #114578 | pTUB:FLuc | addgene full sequence | sequence record 220131 | Addgene NGS Result
TTATACATAGTTGATAATTCACTGGCCGTCGTTTTACAACGTCGTGACTGGGAAAACCCTGGCGTTACCC
AACTTAATCGCCTTGCAGCACATCCCCCTTTCGCCAGCTGGCGTAATAGCGAAGAGGCCCGCACCGATCG
CCCTTCCCAACAGTTGCGCAGCCTGAATGGCGAATGGCGCCTGATGCGGTATTTTCTCCTTACGCATCTG
TGCGGTATTTCACACCGCATATGGTGCACTCTCAGTGCAATCTGCTCTGATGCCGCATAGTTAAGCCAGC
CCCGACACCCGCCAACACCCGCTGACGCGCCCTGACGGGCTTGTCTGCTCCCGGCATCCGCTTACAGACA
AGCTGTGACCGTCTCCGGGAGCTGCATGTGTCAGAGGTTTTCACCGTCATCACCGAAACGCGCGAGACGA
AAGGGCCTCGTGATACGCCTATTTTTATAGGTTAATGTCATGATAATAATGGTTTCTTAGACGTCAGGTG
GCACTTTTCGGGGAAATGTGCGCGGAACCCCTATTTGTTTATTTTTCTAAATACATTCAAATATGTATCC
GCTCATGAGACAATAACCCTGATAAATGCTTCAATAATATTGAAAAAGGAAGAGTATGAGTATTCAACAT
TTCCGTGTCGCCCTTATTCCCTTTTTTGCGGCATTTTGCCTTCCTGTTTTTGCTCACCCAGAAACGCTGG
TGAAAGTAAAAGATGCTGAAGATCAGTTGGGTGCACGAGTGGGTTACATCGAACTGGATCTCAACAGCGG
TAAGATCCTTGAGAGTTTTCGCCCCGAAGAACGTTTTCCAATGATGAGCACTTTTAAAGTTCTGCTATGT
GGCGCGGTATTATCCCGTATTGACGCCGGGCAAGAGCAACTCGGTCGCCGCATACACTATTCTCAGAATG
ACTTGGTTGAGTACTCACCAGTCACAGAAAAGCATCTTACGGATGGCATGACAGTAAGAGAATTATGCAG
TGCTGCCATAACCATGAGTGATAACACTGCGGCCAACTTACTTCTGACAACGATCGGAGGACCGAAGGAG
CTAACCGCTTTTTTGCACAACATGGGGGATCATGTAACTCGCCTTGATCGTTGGGAACCGGAGCTGAATG
AAGCCATACCAAACGACGAGCGTGACACCACGATGCCTGTAGCAATGGCAACAACGTTGCGCAAACTATT
AACTGGCGAACTACTTACTCTAGCTTCCCGGCAACAATTAATAGACTGGATGGAGGCGGATAAAGTTGCA
GGACCACTTCTGCGCTCGGCCCTTCCGGCTGGCTGGTTTATTGCTGATAAATCTGGAGCCGGTGAGCGTG
GGTCTCGCGGTATCATTGCAGCACTGGGGTCAGATGGTAAGCCCTCCCGTATCGTAGTTATCTACACGAC
GGGGAGTCAGGCAACTATGGATGAACGAAATAGACAGATCGCTGAGATAGGTGCCTCACTGATTAAGCAT
TGGTAACTGTCAGACCAAGTTTACTCATATATACTTTAGATTGATTTAAAACTTCATTTTTAATTTAAAA
GGATCTAGGTGAAGATCCTTTTTGATAATCTCATGACCAAAATCCCTTAACGTGAGTTTTCGTTCCACTG
AGCGTCAGACCCCGTAGAAAAGATCAAAGGATCTTCTTGAGATCCTTTTTTTCTGCGCGTAATCTGCTGC
TTGCAAACAAAAAAACCACCGCTACCAGCGGTGGTTTGTTTGCCGGATCAAGAGCTACCAACTCTTTTTC
CGAAGGTAACTGGCTTCAGCAGAGCGCAGATACCAAATACTGTTCTTCTAGTGTAGCCGTAGTTAGGCCA
CCACTTCAAGAACTCTGTAGCACCGCCTACATACCTCGCTCTGCTAATCCTGTTACCAGTGGCTGCTGCC
AGTGGCGATAAGTCGTGTCTTACCGGGTTGGACTCAAGACGATAGTTACCGGATAAGGCGCAGCGGTCGG
GCTGAACGGGGGGTTCGTGCACACAGCCCAGCTTGGAGCGAACGACCTACACCGAACTGAGATACCTACA
GCGTGAGCTATGAGAAAGCGCCACGCTTCCCGAAGGGAGAAAGGCGGACAGGTATCCGGTAAGCGGCAGG
GTCGGAACAGGAGAGCGCACGAGGGAGCTTCCAGGGGGAAACGCCTGGTATCTTTATAGTCCTGTCGGGT
TTCGCCACCTCTGACTTGAGCGTCGATTTTTGTGATGCTCGTCAGGGGGGCGGAGCCTATGGAAAAACGC
CAGCAACGCGGCCTTTTTACGGTTCCTGGTCTTTTGCTGGCCTTTTGCTCACATGTTCTTTCCTGCGTTA
TCCCCTGATTCTGTGGATAACCGTATTACCGCCTTTGAGTGAGCTGATACCAGCGGATAACAATTTCACA
CAGGAAACAGCTATGACCATGATTACGCCAAGCTATCAACTTTGTATAGAAAAGTTGAGCTACTCCTGTG
TCTGAGTGGGAATTAGGTCTCCCGTATGTTTTCCATCTCTGCCCCGTCTATATCCCCTGTTTGTCTCCTT
CAGTCTTCTACGCCGACCGCCTGATTCGCCTCCTCATCGAAGAAGCTTTGAACGGTGAGTCTCAAGTCTC
AAAAGCAGATCCGCTTCTCTTGTACTGCTAGCATGAGTCTGAAAATGTAGGCAACGCCTAAAAAGCGGTG
CATGACCCACTTCAGTCTACGTCAAAAACACGCCGCTTTTTTGGAGAGATGGAGTTAATCGGTTTGCTGA
GAAACTGTACAATTTATTTAATTCGAGACTTGGATTGTTTGACATGGCAGGAAGGGTCTGAGCGTGCAGC
TGATGCAGGCAGACTCTAGTGAGTGTCCCAACGTCGCAAGTAACTGCTGGAAGCATGCAGCCATATACGA
AACTCCGAGGAGTAAATTGTGTTCTTCTGTCGGTGTCTCACATGTGTTTTCTGTTTCGAGGGTCAACATG
TTTACATATGTAGATATGAGTTTGAACGCGTGTATCCCGCTTCATACGTACGTCTGTCTCTGATTGCCTT
CTTCACTTCTTCATGTCTATCAACATGTTACTGCGTTTGCGGATGCGGAGTTCTAGACTTTCAACTGACG
TCGGGTGCCTACGTTCTTCTACATTTTACTGCAGAACTGCCGTTCGAAAAGAAGGAAGTGACAACCCCTC
TGGATGTGTCATACCATGGAGTTTCCTTCTATTCCAAGATCGAATTCGAGCTCGGTACCCATAACTTCGT
ATAGCATACATTATACGAAGTTATAAGCTTCGCCAGGCTGTAAATCCCGTGAGTCGTCCTCACAAATCAT
CAAGCAGGTGTCCTCAGGGAGACTGCCTGACTGAGTTATGCTAATTCCTTTCTACTTTGGCGTGGTCACG
GGCGCGCCGGATCCTTAATTAAGTCTAGCATGTCATTCGATTTTCACCCCCCGCGTAGTTCCTGTGTGTC
ATTCGTTGTCGAGACAACTCTGTCCCGCCCCGGTGCTGTTCCATATGCGTGACTTTCCCGCAATTTTTTC
AGACTTTCAGGAAAGACAGGCTCCGGAACGATCTCGTCCATGACTGGTAAATCCACGACACCGCAATGGC
CCCCAGCACCTCTATCTCTCGTGCCAGGGGACTAACGTTGTATGCGTCTGCGTCTTGTCTTTTTGCATTC
GCTTTCCAAAAAAGAGAGCCATCCGTTCCCCCGCACATTCAACGCCGCGAGTGCGGTTTTTGTCTTTTTT
GAGTGGTAGGACGCTTTTCATGCGCGAACTACGTGGACATTAAGTTCCATTCTCTTTTTCGACAGCACGA
AACCTTGCATTCAAACCCGCCCGCGGAAGATCCGATCTTGCTGCTGTTCGCAGTCCCAGTAGCGTCCTGT
CGGCCGCGCCGTCTCTGTTGGTGGGCAGCCGCTACACCTGTTATCTGACTGCCGTGCGCGAAAATGACGC
CATTTTTGGGAAAATCGGGGAACTTCATTCTTTAAAAGTATGCGGAGGTTTCCTTTTTCTTCTGTTCGTT
TCTTTTTCTCGGGTTTGATAACCGTGTTCGATGTAAGCACTTTCCGTCTCTCCTCCGTGCTTTGTTCGAC
ATCGAGACCAGGTGTGCAGATCCTTCGCTTGTCGATCCGGAGACGCGTGTCTCGTAGAACCTTTTCATTT
TACCACACGGCAGTGCGGAGCACTGCTCTGAGTGCAGCAGGGACGGGTGAAGTTTCGCTTTAGTAGTGCG
TTTCTGCTCTACGGGGCGTTGTCGTGTCTGGGAAGATGCAGAAACCGGTGTGTCTGGTCGTCGCGATGAC
CCCCAAGAGGGGCATCGGCATCAACAACGGCCTCCCGTGGCCCCACTTGACCACAGATTTCAAACACTTT
CGTCGTGTGACAAAAACGACGCCCGAAGAAGCCAGTCGCCTGAACGGGTGGCTTCCCAGGAAATTTGCAA
AGACGGGCGACTCTGGACTTCCCTCTCCATCAGTCGGCAAGAGATTCAACGCCGTTGTCATGGGACGGAA
AAACTGGGAAAGCATGCCTCGAAAGTTTAGACCCCTCGTGGACAGATTGAACATCGTCGTTTCCTCTTCC
CTCAAAGAAGAAGACATTGCGGCGGAGAAGCCTCAAGCTGAAGGCCAGCAGCGCGTCCGAGTCTGTGCTT
CACTCCCAGCAGCTCTCAGCCTTCTGGAGGAAGAGTACAAGGATTCTGTCGACCAGATTTTTGTCGTGGG
AGGAGCGGGACTGTACGAGGCAGCGCTGTCTCTGGGCGTTGCCTCTCACCTGTACATCACGCGTGTAGCC
CGCGAGTTTCCGTGCGACGTTTTCTTCCCTGCGTTCCCCGGAGATGACATTCTTTCAAACAAATCAACTG
CTGCGCAGGCTGCAGCTCCTGCCGAGTCTGTGTTCGTTCCCTTTTGTCCGGAGCTCGGAAGAGAGAAGGA
CAATGAAGCGACGTATCGACCCATCTTCATTTCCAAGACCTTCTCAGACAACGGGGTACCCTACGACTTT
GTGGTTCTCGAGAAGAGAAGGAAGACTGACGACGCAGCCACTGCGGAACCGAGCAACGCAATGAGCTCCT
TGACGTCCACGAGGGAGACAACTCCCGTGCACGGGTTGCAGGCTCCTTCTTCGGCCGCAGCCATTGCCCC
GGTGTTGGCGTGGATGGACGAAGAAGACCGGAAAAAACGCGAGCAAAAGGAACTGATTCGGGCCGTTCCG
CATGTTCACTTTAGAGGCCATGAAGAATTCCAGTACCTTGATCTCATTGCCGACATTATTAACAATGGAA
GGACAATGGATGACCGAACGGGCGTTGGTGTCATCTCCAAATTCGGCTGCACTATGCGCTACTCGCTGGA
TCAGGCCTTTCCACTTCTCACCACAAAGCGTGTGTTCTGGAAAGGGGTCCTCGAAGAGTTGCTGTGGTTC
ATTCGCGGCGACACGAACGCAAACCATCTTTCTGAGAAGGGCGTGAAGATCTGGGACAAGAATGTGACAC
GCGAGTTCCTCGATTCGCGCAATCTCCCCCACCGAGAGGTCGGAGACATCGGCCCGGGCTACGGCTTCCA
GTGGAGACACTTCGGCGCGGCATACAAAGACATGCACACAGACTACACAGGGCAGGGCGTCGACCAGCTG
AAGAATGTGATCCAGATGCTGAGAACGAATCCAACAGATCGTCGCATGCTCATGACTGCCTGGAATCCTG
CAGCGCTGGACGAAATGGCGCTGCCGCCTTGTCACTTGTTGTGCCAGTTCTACGTGAACGACCAGAAGGA
GCTGTCGTGCATCATGTATCAGCGGTCGTGCGATGTCGGCCTCGGCGTCCCCTTCAACATCGCTTCCTAT
TCGCTTTTGACGCTCATGGTTGCACACGTCTGCAACCTAAAACCTAAGGAGTTCATTCACTTCATGGGGA
ACACGCATGTCTACACGAACCATGTCGAGGCTTTAAAAGAGCAGCTGCGGAGAGAACCGAGACCGTTCCC
CATTGTGAACATCCTCAACAAGGAACGCATCAAGGAAATCGACGATTTCACCGCCGAGGATTTTGAGGTC
GTGGGCTACGTCCCGCACGGACGAATCCAGATGGAGATGGCTGTCTAAGCTGAGCATAACTTCGTATAGC
ATACATTATACGAAGTTATCGGAAATACAGAAGCTGCCCGTCTCTCGTTTTCCTCTCTTTTCGGAGGGAT
CAGGGAGAGTGCCTCGGGTCGGAGAGAGCTGACGAGGGGGTGCCAGAGACCCCTGTGTCCTTTATCGAAG
AAAAGGGATGACTCTTCATGTGGCATTTCACACAGTCTCACCTCGCCTTGTTTTCTTTTTGTCAATCAGA
ACGAAAGCGAGTTGCGGGTGACGCAGATGTGCGTGTATCCACTCGTGAATGCGTTATCGTTCTGTATGCC
GCTAGAGTGCTGGACTGTTGCTGTCTGCCCACGACAGCAGACAACTTTCCTTCTATGCACTTGCAGGATG
GTGCAGCGCAAACGACGGAGAGAAAGGAGCACCCTCTCAGTTTCCCTACGATGTGCTGTCAGTTTCGACT
CTTCACCGCGAACGATTGGCGATACGTCTCTGTTGACTTGTTAGGCTCCGACCACGAAGCTCCCTTAACT
AAATAAGCCGCGACACCTAAGTGTACACCATTTGCAGATCGATAATCTGCGACCGCTGAATCCGTCCAGA
TCAGTAAAACCGCACCACCTAAGTGTAAACCTTGTTTAGGTCGATAAAATGCTACCAACCCCCACCCACA
ATCGAGCCTTGAGCGTTTCTGCGCACGCGTTGGCCTACGTGACTTGCTGATGCCTGCCTCTGGCCATTCA
TGCCAGTCAGTGCGCATAAAAATGTGGACACAGTCGGTTGACAAGTGTTCTGGCAGGCTACAGTGACACG
GGGAAATCGTTTCTGAGAGAGCACCAAAACCTTTTAGCTGTCACCATCTTCTTCGCTTGCTACGTTGTCT
GATTTGTCGTTTTTCCTCTCGGTGTGAAGCGTTTTTCGTAACGTCAATCGACCCAGGACACTGCTTCCAG
CTGTCTGTGCCGTCCTGTCGTGACCAGTTTGTCGCCGCGACTTTATGAGCTTTTTCCTGTTGAGAAAGCG
GTTCGGCGGCCGCCACGTGACATGCGGGAGAAGAAAACGTGACCGAACAAATCAACTGGTGGAGAAGAGT
GTGTTTTCGTTTAATTCGTCACAGACCACGAAAAACGAACCATCGAAGACGATCACTGCGTCCGCGTGCA
TCTGGATGGATGACCCACATCTGTTGCAGCCGTCGCAGACATGCATGTCCCGCGTTCGTGAAATTCTCTG
CATCAGCGGAGTGATCAGGAATCATCGTCTCAGCGGGATGACGTTGCGGAGCAGGCCGGCTCGCGGTGGG
CAGTCAGATGCCGAAGGCGTAACTCAGGACGGCTTGCGCTCATCGCAGAACAGGGGTGGTGCCTGCATTG
GGTGCGGTTGGTGATCCTGGTTGGACCGGTGGAGATGCGCGCGCACGAAGGGGATGTGTCAGAAACATTT
TGTTTGTTCTCTGTGAACTTTTAGATGTGTTAAAGGCGGCGAATATTAGCAGAGAGTCCTCCTTGTTGGA
TTCTCTCTTGAATTTCGCCCTTTCCTTCTCTTTGCGAGTCTCGTAGAGAACAAGCACTCGTTCGCCGTCC
CTGACGACGCAACCCGCGCAGAAGACATCCACCAAACGGTGTTACACAATCACCTTGTGTGAAGTTCTTG
CGGAAAACTACTCGTTGGCATTTTTTCTTGAATTCCCTTTTAGATCTGGCAAAAATGGAAGACGCCAAAA
ACATAAAGAAAGGCCCGGCGCCATTCTATCCTCTAGAGGATGGAACCGCTGGAGAGCAACTGCATAAGGC
TATGAAGAGATACGCCCTGGTTCCTGGAACAATTGCTTTTACAGATGCACATATCGAGGTGAACATCACG
TACGCGGAATACTTCGAAATGTCCGTTCGGTTGGCAGAAGCTATGAAACGATATGGGCTGAATACAAATC
ACAGAATCGTCGTATGCAGTGAAAACTCTCTTCAATTCTTTATGCCGGTGTTGGGCGCGTTATTTATCGG
AGTTGCAGTTGCGCCCGCGAACGACATTTATAATGAACGTGAATTGCTCAACAGTATGAACATTTCGCAG
CCTACCGTAGTGTTTGTTTCCAAAAAGGGGTTGCAAAAAATTTTGAACGTGCAAAAAAAATTACCAATAA
TCCAGAAAATTATTATCATGGATTCTAAAACGGATTACCAGGGATTTCAGTCGATGTACACGTTCGTCAC
ATCTCATCTACCTCCCGGTTTTAATGAATACGATTTTGTACCAGAGTCCTTTGATCGTGACAAAACAATT
GCACTGATAATGAATTCCTCTGGATCTACTGGGTTACCTAAGGGTGTGGCCCTTCCGCATAGAACTGCCT
GCGTCAGATTCTCGCATGCCAGAGATCCTATTTTTGGCAATCAAATCATTCCGGATACTGCGATTTTAAG
TGTTGTTCCATTCCATCACGGTTTTGGAATGTTTACTACACTCGGATATTTGATATGTGGATTTCGAGTC
GTCTTAATGTATAGATTTGAAGAAGAGCTGTTTTTACGATCCCTTCAGGATTACAAAATTCAAAGTGCGT
TGCTAGTACCAACCCTATTTTCATTCTTCGCCAAAAGCACTCTGATTGACAAATACGATTTATCTAATTT
ACACGAAATTGCTTCTGGGGGCGCACCTCTTTCGAAAGAAGTCGGGGAAGCGGTTGCAAAACGCTTCCAT
CTTCCAGGGATACGACAAGGATATGGGCTCACTGAGACTACATCAGCTATTCTGATTACACCCGAGGGGG
ATGATAAACCGGGCGCGGTCGGTAAAGTTGTTCCATTTTTTGAAGCGAAGGTTGTGGATCTGGATACCGG
GAAAACGCTGGGCGTTAATCAGAGAGGCGAATTATGTGTCAGAGGACCTATGATTATGTCCGGTTATGTA
AACAATCCGGAAGCGACCAACGCCTTGATTGACAAGGATGGATGGCTACATTCTGGAGACATAGCTTACT
GGGACGAAGACGAACACTTCTTCATAGTTGACCGCTTGAAGTCTTTAATTAAATACAAAGGATATCAGGT
GGCCCCCGCTGAATTGGAATCGATATTGTTACAACACCCCAACATCTTCGACGCGGGCGTGGCAGGTCTT
CCCGACGATGACGCCGGTGAACTTCCCGCCGCCGTTGTTGTTTTGGAGCACGGAAAGACGATGACGGAAA
AAGAGATCGTGGATTACGTCGCCAGTCAAGTAACAACCGCGAAAAAGTTGCGCGGAGGAGTTGTGTTTGT
GGACGAAGTACCGAAAGGTCTTACCGGAAAACTCGACGCAAGAAAAATCAGAGAGATCCTCATAAAGGCC
AAGAAGGGCGGAAAGTAACTGCAGCCCACAGAAGCTGCCCGTCTCTCGTTTTCCTCTCTTTTCGGAGGGA
TCAGGGAGAGTGCCTCGGGTCGGAGAGAGCTGACGAGGGGGTGCCAGAGACCCCTGTGTCCTTTATCGAA
GAAAAGGGATGACTCTTCATGTGGCATTTCACACAGTCTCACCTCGCCTTGTTTTCTTTTTGTCAATCAG
AACGAAAGCGAGTTGCGGGTGACGCAGATGTGCGTGTATCCACTCGTGAATGCGTTATCGTTCTGTATGC
CGCTAGAGTGCTGGACTGTTGCTGTCTGCCCACGACAGCAGACAACTTTCCTTCTATGCACTTGCAGGAT
GGTGCAGCGCAAACGACGGAGAGAAAGGAGCACCCTCTCAGTTTCCCTACGATGTGCTGTCAGTTTCGAC
TCTTCACCGCGAACGATTGGCGATACGTCTCTGTTGACTTGTTAGGCTCCGACCACGAAGCTCCCTTAAC
TAGATAAGCCGCGTCTAGAGTCGACCTGCAGGCGCGAGTCGATGGAAAGCGGCTTGCGGGCAGTTTGCCG
CGGCTGCCGCATCGGGAAAATCCTCATCCAGAGAGACGAAACAACTGCGGAGCCTAAGGTACGGACTTGT
TTGCGTTCTCGCTACCTGGGGACCACAGACATCAGGTGTCTTCGAGTGCAGCTGTCGCTGGAATTTCCCC
TCCTGTCGTTCACCGCGAGAAAAAGCTAAGGAAGAGGGAGAAGGTGAAGAGCGATAGGCAACCCAAGAGG
CTGCTGTCCACTTTGTTACACTAAAACAGATTGGAGTATAAGAAGCACAACTTGGCCTGAAACACAGAAC
AGAGCGGAGAGACTACGCAGTTGTGTCTGTGGAGGAAGAGCACAATTCTGTTGTGACGGGAAGGAAGAAG
AGAGAGGGACTCGTAGGTCAGCCGGAAGGGAAGGCAGGTCGTGGAAACTATGGAGGCAAGAGGAAAGAAT
TGCTGCGCTCTGACTCACTGCACGTGTTTTCCTTACCCATTGCCTCCCATTTTCTGACACGGATGATATT
CATCGCTGAACTTGACAGTTGGTTGTGGCTGTTTGTTGCTGGTTTGCGTGGCCAAGACCGCCGTGGGCGC
CCCTCTGCTCTTGTCCGCTGCACCTGCTTCCTCCGCCCTTGATGTTTGCTCTGTTCCAGCTGATCTACGA
GAAGCTGCCTGCCGACATTAGAGATCGCTGGGTGATGCTGCTCGATCCGATGTGCGCGACGGCGGGCAGT
GTGTGCAAAGCGATCGAGGTCCTCCTGAGGCTCGGCGTGAAGGAAGAGAGAATCATTTTCGTCAACATTT
TGGCTGCTCCCCAAGGCATTGAACGTGTTTTCAAGGAATACCCGAAAGTCCGCATGGTCACTGCTGCGTA
AGCAACTTTA
